>Addgene plasmid #228446 | 8R6A | addgene full sequence | sequence record 459414 | Addgene NGS Result
GGATTGGCGAATGGG
[124 nt withheld, positions 16-139]
C
[91 nt withheld, positions 141-231]
A
[49 nt withheld, positions 233-281]
CCTTTGACGTTGGAGTCCACGTTCTTT
[37 nt withheld, positions 309-345]
ACCCTATCTCGGTCTATTCTTTTGATTTATAAGGGATTTTGCCGATTTCGGCCTATTGGTTAAAAAATGA
GCTGATTTAACAAAAATTTAACGCGAATTTTAACAAAATATTAACGCTTACAATTTAGGTGGCACTTTTC
GGGGAAATGTGCGCGGAACCCCTATTTGTTTATTTTTCTAAATACATTCAAATATGTATCCGCTCATGAA
TTAATTCTTAGAAAAACTCATCGAGCATCAAATGAAACTGCAATTTATTCATATCAGGATTATCAATACC
ATATTTTTGAAAAAGCCGTTTCTGTAATGAAGGAGAAAACTCACCGAGGCAGTTCCATAGGATGGCAAGA
TCCTGGTATCGGTCTGCGATTCCGACTCGTCCAACATCAATACAACCTATTAATTTCCCCTCGTCAAAAA
TAAGGTTATCAAGTGAGAAATCACCATGAGTGACGACTGAATCCGGTGAGAATGGCAAAAGTTTATGCAT
TTCTTTCCAGACTTGTTCAACAGGCCAGCCATTACGCTCGTCATCAAAATCACTCGCATCAACCAAACCG
TTATTCATTCGTGATTGCGCCTGAGCGAGACGAAATACGCGATCGCTGTTAAAAGGACAATTACAAACAG
GAATCGAATGCAACCGGCGCAGGAACACTGCCAGCGCATCAACAATATTTTCACCTGAATCAGGATATTC
TTCTAATACCTGGAATGCTGTTTTCCCGGGGATCGCAGTGGTGAGTAACCATGCATCATCAGGAGTACGG
ATAAAATGCTTGATGGTCGGAAGAGGCATAAATTCCGTCAGCCAGTTTAGTCTGACCATCTCATCTGTAA
CATCATTGGCAACGCTACCTTTGCCATGTTTCAGAAACAACTCTGGCGCATCGGGCTTCCCATACAATCG
ATAGATTGTCGCACCTGATTGCCCGACATTATCGCGAGCCCATTTATACCCATATAAATCAGCATCCATG
TTGGAATTTAATCGCGGCCTAGAGCAAGACGTTTCCCGTTGAATATGGCTCATAACACCCCTTGTATTAC
TGTTTATGTAAGCAGACAGTTTTATTGTTCATGACCAAAATCCCTTAACGTGAGTTTTCGTTCCACTGAG
CGTCAGACCCCGTAGAAAAGATCAAAGGATCTTCTTGAGATCCTTTTTTTCTGCGCGTAATCTGCTGCTT
GCAAACAAAAAAACCACCGCTACCAGCGGTGGTTTGTTTGCCGGATCAAGAGCTACCAACTCTTTTTCCG
AAGGTAACTGGCTTCAGCAGAGCGCAGATACCAAATACTGTCCTTCTAGTGTAGCCGTAGTTAGGCCACC
ACTTCAAGAACTCTGTAGCACCGCCTACATACCTCGCTCTGCTAATCCTGTTACCAGTGGCTGCTGCCAG
TGGCGATAAGTCGTGTCTTACCGGGTTGGACTCAAGACGATAGTTACCGGATAAGGCGCAGCGGTCGGGC
TGAACGGGGGGTTCGTGCACACAGCCCAGCTTGGAGCGAACGACCTACACCGAACTGAGATACCTACAGC
GTGAGCTATGAGAAAGCGCCACGCTTCCCGAAGGGAGAAAGGCGGACAGGTATCCGGTAAGCGGCAGGGT
CGGAACAGGAGAGCGCACGAGGGAGCTTCCAGGGGGAAACGCCTGGTATCTTTATAGTCCTGTCGGGTTT
CGCCACCTCTGACTTGAGCGTCGATTTTTGTGATGCTCGTCAGGGGGGCGGAGCCTATGGAAAAACGCCA
GCAACGCGGCCTTTTTACGGTTCCTGGCCTTTTGCTGGCCTTTTGCTCACATGTTCTTTCCTGCGTTATC
CCCTGATTCTGTGGATAACCGTATTACCGCCTTTGAGTGAGCTGATACCGCTCGCCGCAGCCGAACGACC
GAGCGCAGCGAGTCAGTGAGCGAGGAAGCGGAAGAGCGCCTGATGCGGTATTTTCTCCTTACGCATCTGT
GCGGTATTTCACACCGCAATGGTGCACTCTCAGTACAATCTGCTCTGATGCCGCATAGTTAAGCCAGTAT
ACACTCCGCTATCGCTACGTGACTGGGTCATGGCTGCGCCCCGACACCCGCCAACACCCGCTGACGCGCC
CTGACGGGCTTGTCTGCTCCCGGCATCCGCTTACAGACAAGCTGTGACCGTCTCCGGGAGCTGCATGTGT
CAGAGGTTTTCACCGTCATCACCGAAACGCGCGAGGCAGCTGCGGTAAAGCTCATCAGCGTGGTCGTGAA
GCGATTCACAGATGTCTGCCTGTTCATCCGCGTCCAGCTCGTTGAGTTTCTCCAGAAGCGTTAATGTCTG
GCTTCTGATAAAGCGGGCCATGTTAAGGGCGGTTTTTTCCTGTTTGGTCACTGATGCCTCCGTGTAAGGG
GGATTTCTGTTCATGGGGGTAATGATACCGATGAAACGAGAGAGGATGCTCACGATACGGGTTACTGATG
ATGAACATGCCCGGTTACTGGAACGTTGTGAGGGTAAACAACTGGCGGTATGGATGCGGCGGGACCAGAG
AAAAATCACTCAGGGTCAATGCCAGCGCTTCGTTAATACAGATGTAGGTGTTCCACAGGGTAGCCAGCAG
CATCCTGCGATGCAGATCCGGAACATAATGGTGCAGGGCGCTGACTTCCGCGTTTCCAGACTTTACGAAA
CACGGAAACCGAAGACCATTCATGTTGTTGCTCAGGTCGCAGACGTTTTGCAGCAGCAGTCGCTTCACGT
TCGCTCGCGTATCGGTGATTCATTCTGCTAACCAGTAAGGCAACCCCGCCAGCCTAGCCGGGTCCTCAAC
GACAGGAGCACGATCATGCGCACCCGTGGGGCCGCCATGCCGGCGATAATGGCCTGCTTCTCGCCGAAAC
GTTTGGTGGCGGGACCAGTGACGAAGGCTTGAGCGAGGGCGTGCAAGATTCCGAATACCGCAAGCGACAG
GCCGATCATCGTCGCGCTCCAGCGAAAGCGGTCCTCGCCGAAAATGACCCAGAGCGCTGCCGGCACCTGT
CCTACGAGTTGCATGATAAAGAAGACAGTCATAAGTGCGGCGACGATAGTCATGCCCCGCGCCCACCGGA
AGGAGCTGACTGGGTTGAAGGCTCTCAAGGGCATCGGTCGAGATCCCGGTGCCTAATGAGTGAGCTAACT
TACATTAATTGCGTTGCGCTCACTGCCCGCTTTCCAGTCGGGAAACCTGTCGTGCCAGCTGCATTAATGA
ATCGGCCAACGCGCGGGGAGAGGCGGTTTGCGTATTGGGCGCCAGGGTGGTTTTTCTTTTCACCAGTGAG
ACGGGCAACAGCTGATTGCCCTTCACCGCCTGGCCCTGAGAGAGTTGCAGCAAGCGGTCCACGCTGGTTT
GCCCCAGCAGGCGAAAATCCTGTTTGATGGTGGTTAACGGCGGGATATAACATGAGCTGTCTTCGGTATC
GTCGTATCCCACTACCGAGATATCCGCACCAACGCGCAGCCCGGACTCGGTAATGGCGCGCATTGCGCCC
AGCGCCATCTGATCGTTGGCAACCAGCATCGCAGTGGGAACGATGCCCTCATTCAGCATTTGCATGGTTT
GTTGAAAACCGGACATGGCACTCCAGTCGCCTTCCCGTTCCGCTATCGGCTGAATTTGATTGCGAGTGAG
ATATTTATGCCAGCCAGCCAGACGCAGACGCGCCGAGACAGAACTTAATGGGCCCGCTAACAGCGCGATT
TGCTGGTGACCCAATGCGACCAGATGCTCCACGCCCAGTCGCGTACCGTCTTCATGGGAGAAAATAATAC
TGTTGATGGGTGTCTGGTCAGAGACATCAAGAAATAACGCCGGAACATTAGTGCAGGCAGCTTCCACAGC
AATGGCATCCTGGTCATCCAGCGGATAGTTAATGATCAGCCCACTGACGCGTTGCGCGAGAAGATTGTGC
ACCGCCGCTTTACAGGCTTCGACGCCGCTTCGTTCTACCATCGACACCACCACGCTGGCACCCAGTTGAT
CGGCGCGAGATTTAATCGCCGCGACAATTTGCGACGGCGCGTGCAGGGCCAGACTGGAGGTGGCAACGCC
AATCAGCAACGACTGTTTGCCCGCCAGTTGTTGTGCCACGCGGTTGGGAATGTAATTCAGCTCCGCCATC
GCCGCTTCCACTTTTTCCCGCGTTTTCGCAGAAACGTGGCTGGCCTGGTTCACCACGCGGGAAACGGTCT
GATAAGAGACACCGGCATACTCTGCGACATCGTATAACGTTACTGGTTTCACATTCACCACCCTGAATTG
ACTCTCTTCCGGGCGCTATCATGCCATACCGCGAAAGGTTTTGCGCCATTCGATGGTGTCCGGGATCTCG
ACGCTCTCCCTTATGCGACTCCTGCATTAGGAAGCAGCCCAGTAGTAGGTTGAGGCCGTTGAGCACCGCC
GCCGCAAGGAATGGTGCATGCAAGGAGATGGCGCCCAACAGTCCCCCGGCCACGGGGCCTGCCACCATAC
CCACGCCGAAACAAGCGCTCATGAGCCCGAAGTGGCGAGCCCGATCTTCCCCATCGGTGATGTCGGCGAT
ATAGGCGCCAGCAACCGCACCTGTGGCGCCGGTGATGCCGGCCACGATGCGTCCGGCGTAGAGGATCGAG
ATCTCGATCCCGCGAAATTAATACGACTCACTATAGGGGAATTGTGAGCGGATAACAATTCCCCTCTAGA
AATAATTTTGTTTAACTTTAAGAAGGAGATATACCATGCATCATCATCATCATCACAGCAGCGGCAGAGA
AAACTTGTATTTCCAGGGCAACGTGGCCCGGGTGGTGGTGTGGGAGTGGCTGAATGAGCACAGCCGCTGG
CGGCCCTACACGGCCACCGTGTGCCACCACATTGAGAACGTGCTGAAGGAGGACGCTCGCGGTTCCGTGG
TCCTGGGGCAGGTGGACGCCCAGCTTGTGCCCTACATCATCGACCTGCAGTCCATGCACCAGTTTCGCCA
GGACACAGGCACCATGCGGCCCGTGCGGCGCAACTTCTACGACCCGTCGTCGGCGCCGGGCAAGGGCATC
GTGTGGGAGTGGGAGAACGACGGCGGCGCATGGACGGCCTACGATATGGACATCTGCATCACCATCCAGA
ACGCCTACGAGAAGCAGCACCCGTGGCTCGACCTCTCATCGCTAGGCTTCTGCTACCTCATCTACTTCAA
CAGCATGTCGCAGATGAACCGCCAGACGCGCCGGCGCCGCCGCCTGCGCCGCCGCCTGGACCTCGCCTAC
CCGCTCACCGTGGGCTCCATCTGATGACGAAGCTTGCGGCCGCACTCGAGCACCACCACCACCACCACTG
AGATCCGGCTGCTAACAAAGCCCGAAAGGAAGCTGAGTTGGCTGCTGCCACCGCTGAGCAATAACTAGCA
TAACCCCTTGGGGCCTCTAAACGGGTCTTGAGGGGTTTTTTGCTGAAAGGAGGAACTATATCC
Features (pLannotate 1.2.2; 20 found; start..end, strand, type, name):
     16..444     +  rep_origin     f1 ori (sequence partly withheld): f1 bacteriophage origin of replication; arrow indicates direction of (+) strand synthesis
    497..554     +  promoter       AmpR promoter (fragment): bla
    563..1378    -  CDS            KanR: aminoglycoside phosphotransferase; aph(3')-Ia; confers resistance to kanamycin in bacteria or G418 (Geneticin®) in eukaryotes
   1500..2088    +  rep_origin     ori: high-copy-number ColE1/pMB1/pBR322/pUC origin of replication
   2274..2413    -  misc_feature   bom: basis of mobility region from pBR322
   2515..2706    -  CDS            rop: Rop protein, which maintains plasmids at low copy number; rop
   2723..3103    +  CDS            YPB1_ECOLX: Protein predicted: Swiss-Prot protein existence level 4. From Escherichia coli.
   3175..3466    -  CDS            TcR (fragment): tetracycline efflux protein; tet; confers resistance to tetracycline
   3481..3502    -  protein_bind   CAP binding site: CAP binding activates transcription in the presence of cAMP. E. coli catabolite activator protein
   3515..4597    -  CDS            lacI: lac repressor; lacI; The lac repressor binds to the lac operator to inhibit transcription in E. coli. This inhibition can be relieved by adding lactose or isopropyl-β-D-thiogalactopyranoside (IPTG).
   4598..4675    -  promoter       lacI promoter: lacI
   4683..4962    -  CDS            TcR (fragment): tetracycline efflux protein; tet; confers resistance to tetracycline
   4984..5002    +  promoter       T7 promoter: promoter for bacteriophage T7 RNA polymerase
   5003..5027    +  protein_bind   lac operator: The lac repressor binds to the lac operator to inhibit transcription in E. coli. This inhibition can be relieved by adding lactose or isopropyl-β-D-thiogalactopyranoside (IPTG). lac repressor encoded by lacI
   5042..5064    +  RBS            RBS: efficient ribosome binding site from bacteriophage T7 gene 10 (Olins and Rangwala, 1989)
   5072..5090    +  CDS            capTEV™ (fragment): composite tag for in vivo biotinylation, TEV protease cleavage, and 6xHis tagging
   5125..5616    +  CDS            DTX1 (fragment): DTX1_HUMAN - Experimental evidence at protein level: Swiss-Prot protein existence level 1. Functions as a ubiquitin ligase protein in vivo, mediating ubiquitination and promoting degradation of MEKK1, suggesting that it may regulate the Notch pathway via some ubiquitin ligase activity (By similarity). Regulator of Notch signaling, a signaling pathway involved in cell-cell communications that regulates a broad spectrum of cell- fate determinations. Mainly acts as a positive regulator of Notch, but it also acts as a negative regulator, depending on the developmental and cell context. Mediates th
   5646..5663    +  CDS            9xHis (fragment): 9xHis affinity tag
   5673..5722    +  CDS            SET1 (fragment): solubility-enhancement tag derived from T7 phage gene 10B
   5730..5777    +  terminator     T7 terminator: transcription terminator for bacteriophage T7 RNA polymerase
