[The description below was written by a language model from this plasmid's Addgene catalogue record and pLannotate feature annotations shown in this document.]
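Description:
8R6A is a bacterial expression plasmid built on the pET28-MHL backbone, carrying a 492 bp fragment of human DTX1 (Deltex E3 ubiquitin ligase 1, also called RNF140) inserted by ligation-independent cloning. The name and the alternative insert names refer to crystal structure entries, and the associated publication concerns ligand discovery for the WWE domains of human E3 ligases, so the construct was evidently made to produce a truncated DTX1 domain for structure determination. The record itself warns that the insert may not cover the whole coding region. The catalogue purpose line says "baculovirus expression", but this conflicts with the listed vector type and with the annotated features, which are all those of a T7-driven E. coli system with no baculoviral elements.

Expression is driven by a T7 promoter followed by a lac operator and the phage T7 gene 10 ribosome binding site, with a T7 terminator downstream. The plasmid-borne lacI gene supplies the repressor, so transcription is IPTG-inducible in hosts that provide T7 RNA polymerase. Upstream of the DTX1 fragment the annotation software detects a short match to a His/TEV composite tag, consistent with an N-terminal histidine tag and TEV protease cleavage site for purification and tag removal. A short His-tag match and a T7 gene 10-derived fragment lie downstream of the insert, but the record does not show whether these are translated.

The plasmid is selected with kanamycin through the aph(3')-Ia gene and replicates from a ColE1/pBR322-type origin with rop and bom, in keeping with the listed low copy number. An f1 origin and residual tetracycline-resistance fragments are backbone remnants.
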