Addgene plasmid #228446: 8R6A
Purpose: Baculovirus expression for structure determination. May not contain entire coding region of gene.
Depositing lab: Cheryl Arrowsmith. Depositing organization: University of Toronto. Publication: A ligand discovery toolbox for the WWE domain family of human E3 ligases. Munzker L, Kimani SW, Fowkes MM, Dong A, Zheng H, Li Y, Dasovich M, Zak KM, Leung AKL, Elkins JM, Kessler D, Arrowsmith CH, Halabelian L, Bottcher J. Commun Biol. 2024 Jul 24;7(1):901. doi: 10.1038/s42003-024-06584-w. PubMed 39048679.
Backbone
  Vector backbone: pET28-MHL
  Backbone manufacturer: SGC (Addgene Plasmid #26096)
  Vector type: Bacterial Expression
Growth in bacteria
  Bacterial resistance: Kanamycin, 50 μg/mL
  Growth temperature: 37°C
  Growth strain: DH5alpha
  Copy number: Low Copy
Gene/Insert
  Gene/Insert name: DTX1 (alt names: DTX1_S02; DTX1:PBC020-E06:C247501; PDB: 8R6A, 8R6B, 8R5N)
  Species: H. sapiens (human)
  Insert size (bp): 492
  Entrez Gene: DTX1 (a.k.a. RNF140, hDx-1)
  Promoter: T7
  Cloning method: Ligation Independent Cloning
  Sequencing primers: 5′ T7; 3′ T7-term
Terms and licenses: Academic/Nonprofit Terms; Industry Terms: Not Available to Industry
How to cite: 8R6A was a gift from Cheryl Arrowsmith (Addgene plasmid # 228446 ; http://n2t.net/addgene:228446 ; RRID:Addgene_228446)
